Addgene plasmid #15393: LB1353 (Bcl-2 promoter, no IgH enh)
Depositing lab: Linda Boxer. Publication: The immunoglobulin heavy-chain gene 3' enhancers deregulate bcl-2 promoter usage in t(14;18) lymphoma cells. Duan H, Heckman CA, Boxer LM. Oncogene. 2007 Apr 19. 26(18):2635-41. 10.1038/sj.onc.1210061 PubMed 17043638.
Backbone
  Vector backbone: pREP4
  Backbone manufacturer: Invitrogen
  Backbone size w/o insert (bp): 10183
  Vector type: Mammalian Expression, Bacterial Expression, Luciferase
  Selectable markers: Hygromycin
Growth in bacteria
  Bacterial resistance: Ampicillin, 100 μg/mL
  Growth temperature: 37°C
  Growth strain: DH5alpha
  Copy number: Unknown
Gene/Insert
  Gene/Insert name: B-cell lymphoma/leukemia-2 (alt name: Bcl-2)
  Species: H. sapiens (human)
  Insert size (bp): 3424
  Mutation: Bcl-2 with full promoter and no IgH enhancers MHS1234
  Entrez Gene: BCL2 (a.k.a. Bcl-2, PPP1R50)
  Tag / fusion protein: Luciferase (C terminal on backbone)
  Cloning method: Restriction Enzyme
  Sequencing primers: 5′ pREP_fwd
Terms and licenses: Academic/Nonprofit Terms; Industry Terms: Not Available to Industry
How to cite: LB1353 (Bcl-2 promoter, no IgH enh) was a gift from Linda Boxer (Addgene plasmid # 15393 ; http://n2t.net/addgene:15393 ; RRID:Addgene_15393)
