[The description below was written by a language model from this plasmid's Addgene catalogue record.]
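Description:
LB1353 (Bcl-2 promoter, no IgH enh) is a luciferase reporter plasmid built on the pREP4 backbone, an episomal mammalian vector of roughly 10.2 kb without insert. It is propagated in E. coli under ampicillin selection and carries a hygromycin marker for selection in mammalian cells. pREP4-type vectors are generally known for EBV-derived elements (oriP and EBNA-1) that allow the plasmid to persist as a chromatinised extrachromosomal episome in primate cells. No feature table accompanies this entry, however, so the presence and arrangement of these elements in this particular construct cannot be confirmed from the record.

The insert is a roughly 3.4 kb human BCL2 fragment described as containing the full Bcl-2 promoter, placed upstream of a luciferase reporter that the record lists as a C-terminal fusion supplied by the backbone. The construct's defining feature is what it lacks: the immunoglobulin heavy-chain 3' enhancers (the murine hypersensitive sites denoted MHS1234). Luciferase output therefore reflects the activity of the BCL2 promoter region alone. The exact boundaries of the promoter fragment, and how much if any BCL2 coding sequence is joined to luciferase, are not stated.

The associated study examined how the IgH 3' enhancers deregulate bcl-2 promoter usage in t(14;18) lymphoma cells, where the translocation brings BCL2 next to the IgH locus. In that context this plasmid most plausibly serves as the enhancerless baseline control, compared with related constructs that carry the IgH enhancers. Stable episomal maintenance under hygromycin would permit such comparisons without the variability of transient transfection.
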