>Addgene plasmid #15393 | LB1353 (Bcl-2 promoter, no IgH enh) | addgene partial sequence | sequence record 21841 | LucNRev 5'-CCTTATGCAGTTGCTCTCC-3'
GGCGCCGGGCCTTTCTTTATGTTTTTGGCGTCTTCCATTTTACCAACAGTACCGGAATGCCAAGCTTGAG
GAAAAGTAACGGGGGCCAACGGCACCTCTCGCCCCAGCTCCCACCCCACGGCCCCCAGAGAAAGAAGAGG
AGTTATAATCCAGCTATTTTATTGGATGTGCTTTGCATTCTTGGACGAGGGGGTGTCTTCAATCACGCGG
AACACTTGATTCTGGTGTTTCCCCCTTGGCATGAGATGCAGGAAATTTTTATTCCAATTCCTTTCGGATC
TTTATTTCATGAGGCACGTTATTATTGGTAAGTATTGTTAATATCAGTCTACTTCCTCTGTGATGCTGAA
AGGTTAAAGAAAAAACAAACTAATAAGTAAAAAATCAGGTGCGTTTCCCTGTACACACTGAGTGAAAGCA
GGGCATACACACTACAAGTAACACGGCTAAAAAGAATGTATTAAGCTGCCTGGAAATTAAATTTACTCGA
ATGCACTTTAAGTAAAAAATCTCAAAGGTTTCCATTGAAAGTTACATTAAACCAATTTCCTGTGCAGAGA
ACTTACTTGTATTTTTTAAGTACAGCATGATCCTCTGTCAAGTTTCCTTTTTGTAAAACCAAAACAAATG
CATAAGGCAACGATCCCATCAATCTTCAGCACTCTCCAGTTATAGCTGATTTGAAACTTCCCAATGAATC
AGGAGTCGGGGGGAGAGGGAGTAAAAATTAGGAGGGTTTCCAGATCGATTCCCAGACTTCTGCTTCACAG
AAATG
